>Addgene plasmid #110761 | ISG15 C-term. Domain deltaC intein/chitin binding domain (79-154) | addgene full sequence | sequence record 212819 | Addgene Partial NGS Result
CTCCTGAGTAGGACAAATCCGCCGGGAGCGGATTTGAACGTTGCGAAGCAACGGCCCGGAGGGTGGCGGG
CAGGACGCCCGCCATAAACTGCCAGGAATTAATTCCCCAGGCATCAAATAAAACGAAAGGCTCAGTCGAA
AGACTGGGCCTTTCGTTTTATCTGTTGTTTGTCGGTGAACGCTCTCCTGAGTAGGACAAATCCGCCGGGA
GCGGATTTGAACGTTGCGAAGCAACGGCCCGGAGGGTGGCGGGCAGGACGCCCGCCATAAACTGCCAGGA
ATTGGGGATCGGAATTAATTCCCGGTTTAAACCGGGGATCTCGATCCCGCGAAATTAATACGACTCACTA
TAGGGGAATTGTGAGCGGATAACAATTCCCCTCTAGAAATAATTTTGTTTAACTTTAAGAAGGAGATATA
CATATGGCTAGCTCGCGAGTCGACGGCGGCCGCGAATTCCTCGAGGGCTCTTCCTGCGGAAGAGCAACCA
CCTATGGATGAA
[210 nt withheld, positions 503-712]
AATCTGCGTCTGTGCATCACGGGAGATGCACTAGTTGCCCTACCCGAGGGCGAGTCGGTACGCATCGCCG
ACATCGTGCCGGGTGCGCGGCCCAACAGTGACAACGCCATCGACCTGAAAGTCCTTGACCGGCATGGCAA
TCCCGTGCTCGCCGACCGGCTGTTCCACTCCGGCGAGCATCCGGTGTACACGGTGCGTACGGTCGAAGGT
CTGCGTGTGACGGGCACCGCGAACCACCCGTTGTTGTGTTTGGTCGACGTCGCCGGGGTGCCGACCCTGC
TGTGGAAGCTGATCGACGAAATCAAGCCGGGCGATTACGCGGTGATTCAACGCAGCGCATTCAGCGTCGA
CTGTGCAGGTTTTGCCCGCGGGAAACCCGAATTTGCGCCCACAACCTACACAGTCGGCGTCCCTGGACTG
GTGCGTTTCTTGGAAGCACACCACCGAGACCCGGACGCCCAAGCTATCGCCGACGAGCTGACCGACGGGC
GGTTCTACTACGCGAAAGTCGCCAGTGTCACCGACGCCGGCGTGCAGCCGGTGTATAGCCTTCGTGTCGA
CACGGCAGACCACGCGTTTATCACGAACGGGTTCGTCAGCCACGCTACTGGCCTCACCGGTCTGAACTCA
GGCCTCACGACAAATCCTGGTGTATCCGCTTGGCAGGTCAACACAGCTTATACTGCGGGACAATTGGTCA
CATATAACGGCAAGACGTATAAATGTTTGCAGCCCCACACCTCCTTGGCAGGATGGGAACCATCCAACGT
TCCTGCCTTGTGGCAGCTTCAATGACTGCAGGAAGGGGATCCGGCTGCTAACAAAGCCCGAAAGGAAGCT
GAGTTGGCTGCTGCCACCGCTGAGCAATAACTAGCATAACCCCTTGGGGCCTCTAAACGGGTCTTGAGGG
GTTTTTTGCTGAAAGGAGGAACTATATCCGGATAACTACGTCAGGTGGCACTTTTCGGGGAAATGTGCGC
GGAACCCCTATTTGTTTATTTTTCTAAATACATTCAAATATGTATCCGCTCATGAGACAATAACCCTGAT
AAATGCTTCAATAATATTGAAAAAGGAAGAGTATGAGTATTCAACATTTCCGTGTCGCCCTTATTCCCTT
TTTTGCGGCATTTTGCCTTCCTGTTTTTGCTCACCCAGAAACGCTGGTGAAAGTAAAAGATGCTGAAGAT
CAGTTGGGTGCACGAGTGGGTTACATCGAACTGGATCTCAACAGCGGTAAGATCCTTGAGAGTTTTCGCC
CCGAAGAACGTTTCCCAATGATGAGCACTTTTAAAGTTCTGCTATGTGGCGCGGTATTATCCCGTGTTGA
CGCCGGGCAAGAGCAACTCGGTCGCCGCATACACTATTCTCAGAATGACTTGGTTGAGTACTCACCAGTC
ACAGAAAAGCATCTTACGGATGGCATGACAGTAAGAGAATTATGCAGTGCTGCCATAACCATGAGTGATA
ACACTGCGGCCAACTTACTTCTGACAACGATCGGAGGACCGAAGGAGCTAACCGCTTTTTTGCACAACAT
GGGGGATCATGTAACTCGCCTTGATCGTTGGGAACCGGAGCTGAATGAAGCCATACCAAACGACGAGCGT
GACACCACGATGCCTGTAGCAATGGCAACAACGTTGCGCAAACTATTAACTGGCGAACTACTTACTCTAG
CTTCCCGGCAACAATTAATAGACTGGATGGAGGCGGATAAAGTTGCAGGACCACTTCTGCGCTCGGCCCT
TCCGGCTGGCTGGTTTATTGCTGATAAATCTGGAGCCGGTGAGCGTGGGTCTCGCGGTATCATTGCAGCA
CTGGGGCCAGATGGTAAGCCCTCCCGTATCGTAGTTATCTACACGACGGGGAGTCAGGCAACTATGGATG
AACGAAATAGACAGATCGCTGAGATAGGTGCCTCACTGATTAAGCATTGGTAACTGTCAGACCAAGTTTA
CTCATATATACTTTAGATTGATT
[38 nt withheld, positions 2696-2733]
A
[37 nt withheld, positions 2735-2771]
ATTTTGTTAAAATTCGCGTTAAATTTTTGTTAAATCAGCTCATTTTTTAACCAATAGGCCGAAATCGGCA
AAATCCCTTATAAATCAAAAGAATAGCCCGAGATAGGGT
[37 nt withheld, positions 2881-2917]
AAAGAACGTGGACTCCAACGTCAAAGG
[141 nt withheld, positions 2945-3085]
G
[125 nt withheld, positions 3087-3211]
AAAGGATCTAGGTGAAGATCCTTTTTGATAATCTCATGACCAAAATCCCTTAACGTGAGTTTTCGTTCCA
CTGAGCGTCAGACCCCGTAGAAAAGATCAAAGGATCTTCTTGAGATCCTTTTTTTCTGCGCGTAATCTGC
TGCTTGCAAACAAAAAAACCACCGCTACCAGCGGTGGTTTGTTTGCCGGATCAAGAGCTACCAACTCTTT
TTCCGAAGGTAACTGGCTTCAGCAGAGCGCAGATACCAAATACTGTCCTTCTAGTGTAGCCGTAGTTAGG
CCACCACTTCAAGAACTCTGTAGCACCGCCTACATACCTCGCTCTGCTAATCCTGTTACCAGTGGCTGCT
GCCAGTGGCGATAAGTCGTGTCTTACCGGGTTGGACTCAAGACGATAGTTACCGGATAAGGCGCAGCGGT
CGGGCTGAACGGGGGGTTCGTGCACACAGCCCAGCTTGGAGCGAACGACCTACACCGAACTGAGATACCT
ACAGCGTGAGCTATGAGAAAGCGCCACGCTTCCCGAAGGGAGAAAGGCGGACAGGTATCCGGTAAGCGGC
AGGGTCGGAACAGGAGAGCGCACGAGGGAGCTTCCAGGGGGAAACGCCTGGTATCTTTATAGTCCTGTCG
GGTTTCGCCACCTCTGACTTGAGCGTCGATTTTTGTGATGCTCGTCAGGGGGGCGGAGCCTATGGAAAAA
CGCCAGCAACGCGGCCTTTTTACGGTTCCTGGCCTTTTGCTGGCCTTTTGCTCACATGTTCTTTCCTGCG
TTATCCCCTGATTCTGTGGATAACCGTATTACCGCCTTTGAGTGAGCTGATACCGCTCGCCGCAGCCGAA
CGACCGAGCGCAGCGAGTCAGTGAGCGAGGAAGCTATGGTGCACTCTCAGTACAATCTGCTCTGATGCCG
CATAGTTAAGCCAGTATACACTCCGCTATCGCTACGTGACTGGGTCATGGCTGCGCCCCGACACCCGCCA
ACACCCGCTGACGCGCCCTGACGGGCTTGTCTGCTCCCGGCATCCGCTTACAGACAAGCTGTGACCGTCT
CCGGGAGCTGCATGTGTCAGAGGTTTTCACCGTCATCACCGAAACGCGCGAGGCAGCTGCGGTAAAGCTC
ATCAGCGTGGTCGTGCAGCGATTCACAGATGTCTGCCTGTTCATCCGCGTCCAGCTCGTTGAGTTTCTCC
AGAAGCGTTAATGTCTGGCTTCTGATAAAGCGGGCCATGTTAAGGGCGGTTTTTTCCTGTTTGGTCACTG
ATGCCTCCGTGTAAGGGGGATTTCTGTTCATGGGGGTAATGATACCGATGAAACGAGAGAGGATGCTCAC
GATACGGGTTACTGATGATGAACATGCCCGGTTACTGGAACGTTGTGAGGGTAAACAACTGGCGGTATGG
ATGCGGCGGGACCAGAGAAAAATCACTCAGGGTCAATGCCAGCCGAACGCCAGCAAGACGTAGCCCAGCG
CGTCGGCCGCCATGCCGGCGATAATGGCCTGCTTCTCGCCGAAACGTTTGGTGGCGGGACCAGTGACGAA
GGCTTGAGCGAGGGCGTGCAAGATTCCGAATACCGCAAGCGACAGGCCGATCATCGTCGCGCTCCAGCGA
AAGCGGTCCTCGCCGAAAATGACCCAGAGCGCTGCCGGCACCTGTCCTACGAGTTGCATGATAAAGAAGA
CAGTCATAAGTGCGGCGACGATAGTCATGCCCCGCGCCCACCGGAAGGAGCTGACTGGGTTGAAGGCTCT
CAAGGGCATCGGTCGAGATCCCGGTGCCTAATGAGTGAGCTAACTTACATTAATTGCGTTGCGCTCACTG
CCCGCTTTCCAGTCGGGAAACCTGTCGTGCCAGCTGCATTAATGAATCGGCCAACGCGCGGGGAGAGGCG
GTTTGCGTATTGGGCGCCAGGGTGGTTTTTCTTTTCACCAGTGAGACGGGCAACAGCTGATTGCCCTTCA
CCGCCTGGCCCTGAGAGAGTTGCAGCAAGCGGTCCACGCTGGTTTGCCCCAGCAGGCGAAAATCCTGTTT
GATGGTGGTTAACGGCGGGATATAACATGAGCTGTCTTCGGTATCGTCGTATCCCACTACCGAGATATCC
GCACCAACGCGCAGCCCGGACTCGGTAATGGCGCGCATTGCGCCCAGCGCCATCTGATCGTTGGCAACCA
GCATCGCAGTGGGAACGATGCCCTCATTCAGCATTTGCATGGTTTGTTGAAAACCGGACATGGCACTCCA
GTCGCCTTCCCGTTCCGCTATCGGCTGAATTTGATTGCGAGTGAGATATTTATGCCAGCCAGCCAGACGC
AGACGCGCCGAGACAGAACTTAATGGGCCCGCTAACAGCGCGATTTGCTGGTGACCCAATGCGACCAGAT
GCTCCACGCCCAGTCGCGTACCGTCTTCATGGGAGAAAATAATACTGTTGATGGGTGTCTGGTCAGAGAC
ATCAAGAAATAACGCCGGAACATTAGTGCAGGCAGCTTCCACAGCAATGGCATCCTGGTCATCCAGCGGA
TAGTTAATGATCAGCCCACTGACGCGTTGCGCGAGAAGATTGTGCACCGCCGCTTTACAGGCTTCGACGC
CGCTTCGTTCTACCATCGACACCACCACGCTGGCACCCAGTTGATCGGCGCGAGATTTAATCGCCGCGAC
AATTTGCGACGGCGCGTGCAGGGCCAGACTGGAGGTGGCAACGCCAATCAGCAACGACTGTTTGCCCGCC
AGTTGTTGTGCCACGCGGTTGGGAATGTAATTCAGCTCCGCCATCGCCGCTTCCACTTTTTCCCGCGTTT
TCGCAGAAACGTGGCTGGCCTGGTTCACCACGCGGGAAACGGTCTGATAAGAGACACCGGCATACTCTGC
GACATCGTATAACGTTACTGGTTTCACATTCACCACCCTGAATTGACTCTCTTCCGGGCGCTATCATGCC
ATACCGCGAAAGGTTTTGCGCCATTCGATGGTGTCCGGGATCTCGACGCTCTCCCTTATGCGACTCCTGC
ATTAGGAAGCAGCCCAGTAGTAGGTTGAGGCCGTTGAGCACCGCCGCCGCAAGGAATGGTGCATGCCGGC
ATGCCGCCCTTTCGTCTTCAAGAATTAATTCCCAATTCCCCAGGCATCAAATAAAACGAAAGGCTCAGTC
GAAAGACTGGGCCTTTCGTTTTATCTGTTGTTTGTCGGTGAACGCTCTCCTGAGTAGGACAAATCCGCCG
GGAGCGGATTTGAACGTTGCGAAGCAACGGCCCGGAGGGTGGCGGGCAGGACGCCCGCCATAAACTGCCA
GGAATTAATTCCCCAGGCATCAAATAAAACGAAAGGCTCAGTCGAAAGACTGGGCCTTTCGTTTTATCTG
TTGTTTGTCGGTGAACGCTCTCCTGAGTAGGACAAATCCGCCGGGAGCGGATTTGAACGTTG
Features (pLannotate 1.2.2; 24 found; start..end, strand, type, name):
      1..18      +  terminator     rrnB T1 terminator (fragment): Escherichia coli rrnB; transcription terminator T1 from the E. coli rrnB gene
    115..201     +  terminator     rrnB T1 terminator: Escherichia coli rrnB; transcription terminator T1 from the E. coli rrnB gene
    336..354     +  promoter       T7 promoter: promoter for bacteriophage T7 RNA polymerase
    355..379     +  protein_bind   lac operator: The lac repressor binds to the lac operator to inhibit transcription in E. coli. This inhibition can be relieved by adding lactose or isopropyl-β-D-thiogalactopyranoside (IPTG). lac repressor encoded by lacI
    394..416     +  RBS            RBS: efficient ribosome binding site from bacteriophage T7 gene 10 (Olins and Rangwala, 1989)
    497..724     +  CDS            ISG15 (fragment) (sequence partly withheld): ISG15_HUMAN - Also known as G1P2, UCRP. Experimental evidence at protein level: Swiss-Prot protein existence level 1. Ubiquitin-like protein which plays a key role in the innate immune response to viral infection either via its conjugation to a target protein (ISGylation) or via its action as a free or unconjugated protein. ISGylation involves a cascade of enzymatic reactions involving E1, E2, and E3 enzymes which catalyze the conjugation of ISG15 to a lysine residue in the target protein. Its target proteins include IFIT1, MX1/MxA, PPM1B, UBE2L6, UBA7, CHMP5, CHMP2A, CHMP4B and CHMP6. Can als
    725..1318    +  CDS            Mxe GyrA intein: modified GyrA intein (Southworth et al., 1999); Mycobacterium xenopi gyrA; N-terminal cleavage of this intein can be induced by thiols.
   1349..1504    +  CDS            CBD: chitin binding domain from chitinase A1 (Watanabe et al., 1994); Bacillus circulans chiA
   1526..1575    +  CDS            SET1 (fragment): solubility-enhancement tag derived from T7 phage gene 10B
   1583..1630    +  terminator     T7 terminator: transcription terminator for bacteriophage T7 RNA polymerase
   1690..1794    +  promoter       AmpR promoter: bla
   1795..2655    +  CDS            AmpR: β-lactamase; bla; confers resistance to ampicillin, carbenicillin, and related antibiotics
   2697..3210    -  rep_origin     M13 ori (sequence partly withheld): M13 bacteriophage origin of replication; arrow indicates direction of (+) strand synthesis
   3321..3909    +  rep_origin     ori: high-copy-number ColE1/pMB1/pBR322/pUC origin of replication
   4086..4176    -  misc_feature   bom (fragment): basis of mobility region from pBR322
   4278..4469    -  CDS            rop: Rop protein, which maintains plasmids at low copy number; rop
   4510..4620    +  CDS            mbeC (fragment): MBEC_ECOLX - Experimental evidence at protein level: Swiss-Prot protein existence level 1. Required for efficient mobilization of ColE1 plasmid and is thus essential to promote the specific transfer of the plasmid during conjugation. Probably functions by inducing DNA bending, helping the MbeA relaxase to melt the DNA around the nic site and cleave the phosphodiester bond. Binds specifically double-stranded DNA (dsDNA) containing the ColE1 oriT but does not recognize the inverted repeat (IR). From Escherichia coli.
   4655..4977    -  CDS            TcR (fragment): tetracycline efflux protein; tet; confers resistance to tetracycline
   4992..5013    -  protein_bind   CAP binding site: CAP binding activates transcription in the presence of cAMP. E. coli catabolite activator protein
   5026..6108    -  CDS            lacI: lac repressor; lacI; The lac repressor binds to the lac operator to inhibit transcription in E. coli. This inhibition can be relieved by adding lactose or isopropyl-β-D-thiogalactopyranoside (IPTG).
   6109..6186    -  promoter       lacI promoter: lacI
   6194..6287    -  CDS            TcR (fragment): tetracycline efflux protein; tet; confers resistance to tetracycline
   6339..6425    +  terminator     rrnB T1 terminator: Escherichia coli rrnB; transcription terminator T1 from the E. coli rrnB gene
   6522..6608    +  terminator     rrnB T1 terminator: Escherichia coli rrnB; transcription terminator T1 from the E. coli rrnB gene
