[The description below was written by a language model from this plasmid's Addgene catalogue record, the feature table of its GenBank file and pLannotate feature annotations shown in this document.]
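Description:
ISG15 C-term. Domain deltaC intein/chitin binding domain (79-154) is a bacterial expression plasmid built on the pTXB1 backbone, a T7-driven vector designed for intein-mediated protein purification. It is maintained in E. coli under ampicillin selection (β-lactamase gene with its own promoter) and replicates from a ColE1/pMB1-type origin accompanied by the rop gene, consistent with the low copy number stated in the record. An M13 phage origin, a lacI repressor cassette, several rrnB T1 terminators upstream of the expression unit, and leftover pBR322-derived fragments (bom, partial tetracycline resistance and mbeC sequences) make up the rest of the backbone.

The expression cassette consists of a T7 promoter with an adjacent lac operator, the T7 gene 10 ribosome binding site and a T7 terminator, so transcription depends on T7 RNA polymerase and is IPTG-inducible. The insert is a fragment of human ISG15, obtained by gene synthesis, which by the plasmid name corresponds to the C-terminal ubiquitin-like domain (residues 79-154) lacking its extreme C-terminus. It is annotated as directly abutting the modified Mycobacterium xenopi GyrA intein, followed by the chitin binding domain from Bacillus circulans chitinase A1. This arrangement allows capture of the fusion on chitin resin and thiol-induced cleavage at the intein's N-terminal junction, which releases the ISG15 fragment, typically as a C-terminal thioester suitable for chemical modification or ligation.

The catalogue purpose reads "bacterial expression of proISG15", which sits awkwardly with the truncated domain indicated by the name and feature table. The separate GenBank record covers only a 1,248 bp portion spanning the intein and chitin binding domain.
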