Addgene plasmid #110761: ISG15 C-term. Domain deltaC intein/chitin binding domain (79-154)
Purpose: Bacterial expression of proISG15
Depositing lab: David Komander. Depositing organization: MRC Laboratory of Molecular Biology. Publication: Irreversible inactivation of ISG15 by a viral leader protease enables alternative infection detection strategies. Swatek KN, Aumayr M, Pruneda JN, Visser LJ, Berryman S, Kueck AF, Geurink PP, Ovaa H, van Kuppeveld FJM, Tuthill TJ, Skern T, Komander D. Proc Natl Acad Sci U S A. 2018 Mar 6;115(10):2371-2376. doi: 10.1073/pnas.1710617115. Epub 2018 Feb 20. PubMed 29463763.
Backbone
  Vector backbone: pTXB1
  Backbone manufacturer: NEB
  Vector type: Bacterial Expression
Growth in bacteria
  Bacterial resistance: Ampicillin, 100 μg/mL
  Growth temperature: 37°C
  Growth strain: DH5alpha
  Copy number: Low Copy
Gene/Insert
  Gene/Insert name: ISG15
  Species: H. sapiens (human)
  Entrez Gene: ISG15 (a.k.a. G1P2, IFI15, IMD38, IP17, UCRP, hUCRP)
  Promoter: T7
  Tag / fusion protein: intein/chitin binding domain (C terminal on insert)
  Cloning method: Restriction Enzyme; 5′ cloning site Unknown (unknown if destroyed); 3′ cloning site Unknown (unknown if destroyed)
  Sequencing primers: 5′ TAATACGACTCACTATAGGG; 3′ GGGTTATGCTAGTTATTGC
Resource information
  A portion of this plasmid was derived from a plasmid made by: ISG15 gene obtained through gene synthesis
Terms and licenses: Academic/Nonprofit Terms; Industry Terms: Not Available to Industry
How to cite: ISG15 C-term. Domain deltaC intein/chitin binding domain (79-154) was a gift from David Komander (Addgene plasmid # 110761 ; http://n2t.net/addgene:110761 ; RRID:Addgene_110761)
