LOCUS       Exported 1248 bp ds-DNA linear SYN 15-JUN-2021
DEFINITION  Bacterial expression of proISG15.
ACCESSION   .
VERSION     .
KEYWORDS    ISG15 C-term. Domain deltaC intein/chitin binding domain (79-154)
SOURCE      synthetic DNA construct
  ORGANISM  synthetic DNA construct
REFERENCE   1 (bases 1 to 1248)
  AUTHORS   Swatek KN, Aumayr M, Pruneda JN, Visser LJ, Berryman S, Kueck AF,
            Geurink PP, Ovaa H, van Kuppeveld FJM, Tuthill TJ, Skern T, Komander
            D
  TITLE     Irreversible inactivation of ISG15 by a viral leader protease
            enables alternative infection detection strategies.
  JOURNAL   Proc Natl Acad Sci U S A. 2018 Mar 6;115(10):2371-2376. doi:
            10.1073/pnas.1710617115. Epub 2018 Feb 20.
  PUBMED    29463763
REFERENCE   2 (bases 1 to 1248)
  AUTHORS   .
  TITLE     Direct Submission
  JOURNAL   Exported Jun 15, 2021 from SnapGene Server 1.1.58
            http://www.snapgene.com
FEATURES             Location/Qualifiers
     source          1..1248
                     /organism="synthetic DNA construct"
                     /mol_type="other DNA"
     CDS             329..922
                     /codon_start=1
                     /gene="Mycobacterium xenopi gyrA"
                     /product="modified GyrA intein (Southworth et al., 1999)"
                     /label=Mxe GyrA intein
                     /note="N-terminal cleavage of this intein can be induced by
                     thiols."
                     /translation="CITGDALVALPEGESVRIADIVPGARPNSDNAIDLKVLDRHGNPV
                     LADRLFHSGEHPVYTVRTVEGLRVTGTANHPLLCLVDVAGVPTLLWKLIDEIKPGDYAV
                     IQRSAFSVDCAGFARGKPEFAPTTYTVGVPGLVRFLEAHHRDPDAQAIADELTDGRFYY
                     AKVASVTDAGVQPVYSLRVDTADHAFITNGFVSHA"
     CDS             953..1105
                     /codon_start=1
                     /gene="Bacillus circulans chiA"
                     /product="chitin binding domain from chitinase A1 (Watanabe
                     et al., 1994)"
                     /label=CBD
                     /translation="TTNPGVSAWQVNTAYTAGQLVTYNGKTYKCLQPHTSLAGWEPSNV
                     PALWQL"
ORIGIN
        1 gtttaacttt aagaaggaga tatacatatg gctagctcgc gagtcgacgg cggccgcgaa
       61 ttcctcgagg gctcttcctg cggaagagca accacctatg gatgaannnn nnnnnnnnnn
      121 nnnnnnnnnn nnnnnnnnnn nnnnnnnnnn nnnnnnnnnn nnnnnnnnnn nnnnnnnnnn
      181 nnnnnnnnnn nnnnnnnnnn nnnnnnnnnn nnnnnnnnnn nnnnnnnnnn nnnnnnnnnn
      241 nnnnnnnnnn nnnnnnnnnn nnnnnnnnnn nnnnnnnnnn nnnnnnnnnn nnnnnnnnnn
      301 nnnnnnnnnn nnnnnnaatc tgcgtctgtg catcacggga gatgcactag ttgccctacc
      361 cgagggcgag tcggtacgca tcgccgacat cgtgccgggt gcgcggccca acagtgacaa
      421 cgccatcgac ctgaaagtcc ttgaccggca tggcaatccc gtgctcgccg accggctgtt
      481 ccactccggc gagcatccgg tgtacacggt gcgtacggtc gaaggtctgc gtgtgacggg
      541 caccgcgaac cacccgttgt tgtgtttggt cgacgtcgcc ggggtgccga ccctgctgtg
      601 gaagctgatc gacgaaatca agccgggcga ttacgcggtg attcaacgca gcgcattcag
      661 cgtcgactgt gcaggttttg cccgcgggaa acccgaattt gcgcccacaa cctacacagt
      721 cggcgtccct ggactggtgc gtttcttgga agcacaccac cgagacccgg acgcccaagc
      781 tatcgccgac gagctgaccg acgggcggtt ctactacgcg aaagtcgcca gtgtcaccga
      841 cgccggcgtg cagccggtgt atagccttcg tgtcgacacg gcagaccacg cgtttatcac
      901 gaacgggttc gtcagccacg ctactggcct caccggtctg aactcaggcc tcacgacaaa
      961 tcctggtgta tccgcttggc aggtcaacac agcttatact gcgggacaat tggtcacata
     1021 taacggcaag acgtataaat gtttgcagcc ccacacctcc ttggcaggat gggaaccatc
     1081 caacgttcct gccttgtggc agcttcatga ctgcnnggaa ggggatccgg ctgctaacaa
     1141 agcccgaaag gaagctgaat tggctgctgc caccgctgaa caataactag cataacccct
     1201 tggggcctct aaacggggtc ttggagggtt ttttgctgaa aggaggaa
//
